>Addgene plasmid #115813 | pscALPS-SIV-MNE vpx | addgene full sequence | sequence record 232475 | Addgene NGS Result
AATCTGCTTAGGGTTAGGCGTTTTGCGCTGCTTCGCGATGTACGGGCCAGATATACGCGCTGTGGAATGT
GTGTCAGTTAGGGTGTGGAAAGTCCCCAGGCTCCCCAGCAGGCAGAAGTATGCAAAGCATGCATCTCAAT
TAGTCAGCAACCAGGTGTGGAAAGTCCCCAGGCTCCCCAGCAGGCAGAAGTATGCAAAGCATGCATCTCA
ATTAGTCAGCAACCATAGTCCCGCCCCTAACTCCGCCCATCCCGCCCCTAACTCCGCCCAGTTCCGCCCA
TTCTCCGCCCCATGGCTGACTAATTTTTTTTATTTATGCAGAGGCCGAGGCCGCCTCTGCCTCTGAGCTA
TTCCAGAAGTAGTGAGGAGGCTTTTTTGGAGGCCTAGGCTTTTGCAAAAAGCTCGCGTTGACATTGATTA
TTGACTAGTTATTAATAGTAATCAATTACGGGGTCATTAGTTCATAGCCCATATATGGAGTTCCGCGTTA
CATAACTTACGGTAAATGGCCCGCCTGGCTGACCGCCCAACGACCCCCGCCCATTGACGTCAATAATGAC
GTATGTTCCCATAGTAACGCCAATAGGGACTTTCCATTGACGTCAATGGGTGGAGTATTTACGGTAAACT
GCCCACTTGGCAGTACATCAAGTGTATCATATGCCAAGTACGCCCCCTATTGACGTCAATGACGGTAAAT
GGCCCGCCTGGCATTATGCCCAGTACATGACCTTATGGGACTTTCCTACTTGGCAGTACATCTACGTATT
AGTCATCGCTATTACCATGGTGATGCGGTTTTGGCAGTACATCAATGGGCGTGGATAGCGGTTTGACTCA
CGGGGATTTCCAAGTCTCCACCCCATTGACGTCAATGGGAGTTTGTTTTGGCACCAAAATCAACGGGACT
TTCCAAAATGTCGTAACAACTCCGCCCCATTGACGCAAATGGGCGGTAGGCGTGTACGGTGGGAGGTCTA
TATAAGCAGCGCGTTTTGCCTGTACTGGGTCTCTCTGGTTAGACCAGATCTGAGCCTGGGAGCTCTCTGG
CTAACTAGGGAACCCACTGCTTAAGCCTCAATAAAGCTTGCCTTGAGTGCTTCAAGTAGTGTGTGCCCGT
CTGTTGTGTGACTCTGGTAACTAGAGATCCCTCAGACCCTTTTAGTCAGTGTGGAAAATCTCTAGCAGTG
GCGCCCGAACAGGGACTTGAAAGCGAAAGGGAAACCAGAGGAGCTCTCTCGACGCAGGACTCGGCTTGCT
GAAGCGCGCACGGCAAGAGGCGAGGGGCGGCGACTGGTGAGTACGCCAAAAATTTTGACTAGCGGAGGCT
AGAAGGAGAGAGATGGGTGCGAGAGCGTCAGTATTAAGCGGGGGAGAATTAGATCGCGATGGGAAAAAAT
TCGGTTAAGGCCAGGGGGAAAGAAAAAATATAAATTAAAACATATAGTATGGGCAAGCAGGGAGCTAGAA
CGATTCGCAGTTAATCCTGGCCTGTTAGAAACATCAGAAGGCTGTAGACAAATACTGGGACAGCTACAAC
CATCCCTTCAGACAGGATCAGAAGAACTTAGATCATTATATAATACAGTAGCAACCCTCTATTGTGTGCA
TCAAAGGATAGAGATAAAAGACACCAAGGAAGCTTTAGACAAGATAGAGGAAGAGCAAAACAAAAGTAAG
ACCACCGCACAGCAAGCGGCCGGCCGCTGATCTTCAGACCTGGAGGAGGAGATATGAGGGACAATTGGAG
AAGTGAATTATATAAATATAAAGTAGTAAAAATTGAACCATTAGGAGTAGCACCCACCAAGGCAAAGAGA
AGAGTGGTGCAGAGAGAAAAAAGAGCAGTGGGAATAGGAGCTTTGTTCCTTGGGTTCTTGGGAGCAGCAG
GAAGCACTATGGGCGCAGCGTCAATGACGCTGACGGTACAGGCCAGACAATTATTGTCTGGTATAGTGCA
GCAGCAGAACAATTTGCTGAGGGCTATTGAGGCGCAACAGCATCTGTTGCAACTCACAGTCTGGGGCATC
AAGCAGCTCCAGGCAAGAATCCTGGCTGTGGAAAGATACCTAAAGGATCAACAGCTCCTGGGGATTTGGG
GTTGCTCTGGAAAACTCATTTGCACCACTGCTGTGCCTTGGAATGCTAGTTGGAGTAATAAATCTCTGGA
ACAGATTTGGAATCACACGACCTGGATGGAGTGGGACAGAGAATTAACAATTACACAAGCTTAATACACT
CCTTAATTGAAGAATCGCAAAACCAGCAAGAAAAGAATGAACAAGAATTATTGGAATTAGATAAATGGGC
AAGTTTGTGGAATTGGTTTAACATAACAAATTGGCTGTGGTATATAAAATTATTCATAATGATAGTAGGA
GGCTTGGTAGGTTTAAGAATAGTTTTTGCTGTACTTTCTATAGTGAATAGAGTTAGGCAGGGATATTCAC
CATTATCGTTTCAGACCCACCTCCCAACCCCGAGGGGACCCGACAGGCCCGAAGGAATAGAAGAAGAAGG
TGGAGAGAGAGACAGAGACAGATCCATTCGATTAGTGAACGGATCGGCACTGCGTGCGCCAATTCTGCAG
ACAAATGGCAGTATTCATCCACAATTTTAAAAGAAAAGGGGGGATTGGGGGGTACAGTGCAGGGGAAAGA
ATAGTAGACATAATAGCAACAGACATACAAACTAAAGAATTACAAAAACAAATTACAAAAATTCAAAATT
TTCGGGTTTATTACAGGGACAGCAGAGATCCAGTTTGGTTAATTAACTGCAGCCCCGATAAAATAAAAGA
TTTTATTTAGTCTCCAGAAAAAGGGGGGAATGAAAGACCCCACCTGTAGGTTTGGCAAGCTAGCTGCAGT
AACGCCATTTTGCAAGGCATGGAAAAATACCAAACCAAGAATAGAGAAGTTCAGATCAAGGGCGGGTACA
TGAAAATAGCTAACGTTGGGCCAAACAGGATATCTGCGGTGAGCAGTTTCGGCCCCGGCCCGGGGCCAAG
AACAGATGGTCACCGCAGTTTCGGCCCCGGCCCGAGGCCAAGAACAGATGGTCCCCAGATATGGCCCAAC
CCTCAGCAGTTTCTTAAGACCCATCAGATGTTTCCAGGCTCCCCCAAGGACCTGAAATGACCCTGCGCCT
TATTTGAATTAACCAATCAGCCTGCTTCTCGCTTCTGTTCGCGCGCTTCTGCTTCCCGAGCTCTATAAAA
GAGCTCACAACCCCTCACTCGGCGCGCCAGTCCTCCGACAGACTGAGTCGCCCGGGGGTCTAGAGCCGCC
ATGGATTATAAAGATGACGATGACAAAGACTATAAAGACGATGACGACAAAGATTACAAGGACGACGACG
ACAAAGCGGCCGCTATGTCCGATCCGCGGGAGAGAATCCCGCCAGGCAACAGTGGGGAAGAGACGATTGG
AGAGGCGTTTGAGTGGCTTAATCGCACCGTAGAAGAGATAAATCGAGAGGCGGTCAATCATCTCCCTAGA
GAACTGATTTTTCAAGTTTGGCAGCGAAGCTGGGAATACTGGCACGACGAGCAAGGAATGTCCCCCTCTT
ACGTTAAGTACCGCTATCTGTGTCTGATACAAAAGGCGCTGTTCATGCACTGTAAAAAAGGTTGTAGATG
TCTTGGGGAAGGGCATGGTGCAGGTGGATGGCGACCAGGGCCTCCACCTCCACCTCCCCCAGGGCTCGCT
TAACCCGGGGAATTCTCGACCTTGACTGGCGGCGCGACCTTGAGGCCTGCGTTCGCCTCAGTTGCCCCCT
CTGTGCAATGGGGAGACGCGCCTCATCGCTTGACAACGGCCGAAGAGCCGCCGCGCTTCCGTCTCCCGCG
TGCGCGCGCCATGCTGCCCACCCCCGTTCCGCACTGACCCTCCCCCGTGCCCCGCGTCCCGTACTGCCGC
CCCGCCCCGAGTCCCATGCCGCAGCCACCGCGACGGAGCCCGCAGGCGGGAACCTGCCTCCGCGCGTTAG
CGCGCACGCGCGCCTCATGTGTCGTCCCCATCAGCGCCGGCTTCCGTCTATAGGCCAGATGCACTGTCAC
TCTGGCGAAGTCGCAGACCCGATTGGCCGGGACGGAGGCGCGAGACCGGGTTGCGGGCGGGGCCGAACGT
GGTATAAAAGGGGCGGGAGGCCAGGCTCGTGCCGTTTTGCAGACGCCACCGCCGAGGAAAACCGTGTACT
ATTAGCCACGCGTGCCACCATGACCGAGTACAAGCCCACGGTGCGCCTCGCCACCCGCGACGACGTCCCC
CGGGCCGTACGCACCCTCGCCGCCGCGTTCGCCGACTACCCCGCCACGCGCCACACCGTCGACCCGGACC
GCCACATCGAGCGGGTCACCGAGCTGCAAGAACTCTTCCTCACGCGCGTCGGGCTCGACATCGGCAAGGT
GTGGGTCGCGGACGACGGCGCCGCGGTGGCGGTCTGGACCACGCCGGAGAGCGTCGAAGCGGGGGCGGTG
TTCGCCGAGATCGGCCCGCGCATGGCCGAGTTGAGCGGTTCCCGGCTGGCCGCGCAGCAACAGATGGAAG
GCCTCCTGGCGCCGCACCGGCCCAAGGAGCCCGCGTGGTTCCTGGCCACCGTCGGCGTCTCGCCCGACCA
CCAGGGCAAGGGTCTGGGCAGCGCCGTCGTGCTCCCCGGAGTGGAGGCGGCCGAGCGCGCCGGGGTGCCC
GCCTTCCTGGAGACCTCCGCGCCCCGCAACCTCCCCTTCTACGAGCGGCTCGGCTTCACCGTCACCGCCG
ACGTCGAGGTGCCCGAAGGACCGCGCACCTGGTGCATGACCCGCAAGCCCGGTGCCTGAGCGATCGCTAA
TCAACCTCTGGATTACAAAATTTGTGAAAGATTGACTGGTATTCTTAACTATGTTGCTCCTTTTACGCTA
TGTGGATACGCTGCTTTAATGCCTTTGTATCATGCTATTGCTTCCCGTATGGCTTTCATTTTCTCCTCCT
TGTATAAATCCTGGTTGCTGTCTCTTTATGAGGAGTTGTGGCCCGTTGTCAGGCAACGTGGCGTGGTGTG
CACTGTGTTTGCTGACGCAACCCCCACTGGTTGGGGCATTGCCACCACCTGTCAGCTCCTTTCCGGGACT
TTCGCTTTCCCCCTCCCTATTGCCACGGCGGAACTCATCGCCGCCTGCCTTGCCCGCTGCTGGACAGGGG
CTCGGCTGTTGGGCACTGACAATTCCGTGGTGTTGTCGGGGAAGCTGACGTCCTTTCCATGGCTGCTCGC
CTGTGTTGCCACCTGGATTCTGCGCGGGACGTCCTTCTGCTACGTCCCTTCGGCCCTCAATCCAGCGGAC
CTTCCTTCCCGCGGCCTGCTGCCGGCTCTGCGGCCTCTTCCGCGTCTTCGCCTTCGCCCTCAGACGAGTC
GGATCTCCCTTTGGGCCGCCTCCCCGCTTAATCGCGTCGAGACCTAGAAAAACATGGAGCAATCACAAGT
AGCAATACAGCAGCTACCAATGCTGATTGTGCCTGGCTAGAAGCACAAGAGGAGGAGGAGGTGGGTTTTC
CAGTCACACCTCAGGTACCTTTAAGACCAATGACTTACAAGGCAGCTGTAGATCTTAGCCACTTTTTAAA
AGAAAAGGGGGGACTGGAAGGGCTAATTCACTCCCAACGAAGACAAGATATCCTTGATCTGTGGATCTAC
CACACACAAGGCTACTTCCCTGATTGGCAGAACTACACACCAGGGCCAGGGATCAGATATCCACTGACCT
TTGGATGGTGCTACAAGCTAGTACCAGTTGAGCAAGAGAAGGTAGAAGAAGCCAATGAAGGAGAGAACAC
CCGCTTGTTACACCCTGTGAGCCTGCATGGGATGGATGACCCGGAGAGAGAAGTATTAGAGTGGAGGTTT
GACAGCCGCCTAGCATTTCATCACATGGCCCGAGAGCTGCATCCGGACTGTACTGGGTCTCTCTGGTTAG
ACCAGATCTGAGCCTGGGAGCTCTCTGGCTAACTAGGGAACCCACTGCTTAAGCCTCAATAAAGCTTGCC
TTGAGTGCTTCAAGTAGTGTGTGCCCGTCTGTTGTGTGACTCTGGTAACTAGAGATCCCTCAGACCCTTT
TAGTCAGTGTGGAAAATCTCTAGCAGGGCCCGTTTCATGTGAGCAAAAGGCCAGCAAAAGGCCAGGAACC
GTAAAAAGGCCGCGTTGCTGGCGTTTTTCCATAGGCTCCGCCCCCCTGACGAGCATCACAAAAATCGACG
CTCAAGTCAGAGGTGGCGAAACCCGACAGGACTATAAAGATACCAGGCGTTTCCCCCTGGAAGCTCCCTC
GTGCGCTCTCCTGTTCCGACCCTGCCGCTTACCGGATACCTGTCCGCCTTTCTCCCTTCGGGAAGCGTGG
CGCTTTCTCATAGCTCACGCTGTAGGTATCTCAGTTCGGTGTAGGTCGTTCGCTCCAAGCTGGGCTGTGT
GCACGAACCCCCCGTTCAGCCCGACCGCTGCGCCTTATCCGGTAACTATCGTCTTGAGTCCAACCCGGTA
AGACACGACTTATCGCCACTGGCAGCAGCCACTGGTAACAGGATTAGCAGAGCGAGGTATGTAGGCGGTG
CTACAGAGTTCTTGAAGTGGTGGCCTAACTACGGCTACACTAGAAGAACAGTATTTGGTATCTGCGCTCT
GCTGAAGCCAGTTACCTTCGGAAAAAGAGTTGGTAGCTCTTGATCCGGCAAACAAACCACCGCTGGTAGC
GGTGGTTTTTTTGTTTGCAAGCAGCAGATTACGCGCAGAAAAAAAGGATCTCAAGAAGATCCTTTGATCT
TTTCTACGGGGTCTGACGCTCAGTGGAACGAAAACTCACGTTAAGGGATTTTGGTCATGAGATTATCAAA
AAGGATCTTCACCTAGATCCTTTTAAATTAAAAATGAAGTTTTAAATCAATCTAAAGTATATATGAGTAA
ACTTGGTCTGACAGTTACCAATGCTTAATCAGTGAGGCACCTATCTCAGCGATCTGTCTATTTCGTTCAT
CCATAGTTGCCTGACTCCCCGTCGTGTAGATAACTACGATACGGGAGGGCTTACCATCTGGCCCCAGTGC
TGCAATGATACCGCGAGACCCACGCTCACCGGCTCCAGATTTATCAGCAATAAACCAGCCAGCCGGAAGG
GCCGAGCGCAGAAGTGGTCCTGCAACTTTATCCGCCTCCATCCAGTCTATTAATTGTTGCCGGGAAGCTA
GAGTAAGTAGTTCGCCAGTTAATAGTTTGCGCAACGTTGTTGCCATTGCTACAGGCATCGTGGTGTCACG
CTCGTCGTTTGGTATGGCTTCATTCAGCTCCGGTTCCCAACGATCAAGGCGAGTTACATGATCCCCCATG
TTGTGCAAAAAAGCGGTTAGCTCCTTCGGTCCTCCGATCGTTGTCAGAAGTAAGTTGGCCGCAGTGTTAT
CACTCATGGTTATGGCAGCACTGCATAATTCTCTTACTGTCATGCCATCCGTAAGATGCTTTTCTGTGAC
TGGTGAGTACTCAACCAAGTCATTCTGAGAATAGTGTATGCGGCGACCGAGTTGCTCTTGCCCGGCGTCA
ATACGGGATAATACCGCGCCACATAGCAGAACTTTAAAAGTGCTCATCATTGGAAAACGTTCTTCGGGGC
GAAAACTCTCAAGGATCTTACCGCTGTTGAGATCCAGTTCGATGTAACCCACTCGTGCACCCAACTGATC
TTCAGCATCTTTTACTTTCACCAGCGTTTCTGGGTGAGCAAAAACAGGAAGGCAAAATGCCGCAAAAAAG
GGAATAAGGGCGACACGGAAATGTTGAATACTCATACTCTTCCTTTTTCAATATTATTGAAGCATTTATC
AGGGTTATTGTCTCATGAGCGGATACATATTTGAATGTATTTAGAAAAATAAACAAATAGGGGTTCCGCG
CACATTTCCCCGAAAAGTGCCACCTGACGTCGACGGATCGGGAGATCTCCCGATCCCCTATGGTGCACTC
TCAGTACAATCTGCTCTGATGCCGCATAGTTAAGCCAGTATCTGCTCCCTGCTTGTGTGTTGGAGGTCGC
TGAGTAGTGCGCGAGCAAAATTTAAGCTACAACAAGGCAAGGCTTGACCGACAATTGCATGAAG
Features (pLannotate 1.2.2; 21 found; start..end, strand, type, name):
     69..398     +  promoter       SV40 promoter: SV40 enhancer and early promoter
    410..789     +  enhancer       CMV enhancer: human cytomegalovirus immediate early enhancer
    790..989     +  promoter       CMV promoter: human cytomegalovirus (CMV) immediate early promoter
   1007..1187    +  LTR            5' LTR (truncated): truncated 5' long terminal repeat (LTR) from HIV-1
   1234..1359    +  misc_feature   HIV-1 Ψ: packaging signal of human immunodeficiency virus type 1
   1343..1681    +  CDS            HIV-1 gag (fragment): gag protein from human immunodeficiency virus 1; gag
   1856..2089    +  misc_feature   RRE: The Rev response element (RRE) of HIV-1 allows for Rev-dependent mRNA export from the nucleus to the cytoplasm.
   2210..2452    +  CDS            env (fragment): ENV_HV2ST - Experimental evidence at protein level: Swiss-Prot protein existence level 1. The gp120-gp41 heterodimer allows rapid transcytosis of the virus through CD4 negative cells such as simple epithelial monolayers of the intestinal, rectal and endocervical epithelial barriers. Both gp120 and gp41 specifically recognize glycosphingolipids galactosyl- ceramide (GalCer) or 3' sulfo-galactosyl-ceramide (GalS) present in the lipid rafts structures of epithelial cells. Binding to these alternative receptors allows the rapid transcytosis of the virus through the epithelial cells. This transcyto
   2465..2565    +  CDS            Rev (fragment): human immunodeficiency virus 1 (HIV-1) Rev protein; rev; enhances nuclear export of unspliced and incompletely spliced viral mRNAs
   2615..2732    +  misc_feature   cPPT/CTS: central polypurine tract and central termination sequence of HIV-1
   2869..3276    +  promoter       SFFV promoter: spleen focus-forming virus long terminal repeat (LTR) promoter
   3342..3364    +  CDS            FLAG (fragment): FLAG® epitope tag, followed by an enterokinase cleavage site
   3375..3710    +  CDS            vpx: VPX_SIVSP - Experimental evidence at protein level: Swiss-Prot protein existence level 1. Plays a role in nuclear translocation of the viral pre- integration complex (PIC), thus is required for the virus to infect non-dividing cells. Targets specific host proteins for degradation by the 26S proteasome. Acts by associating with the cellular CUL4A-DDB1 E3 ligase complex through direct interaction with host VPRPB/DCAF-1. This change in the E3 ligase substrate specificity results in the degradation of host SAMHD1. In turn, SAMHD1 depletion allows viral replication in host myeloid cells by preventi
   4220..4819    +  CDS            PuroR: puromycin N-acetyltransferase; pac from Streptomyces alboniger; confers resistance to puromycin
   4829..5417    +  misc_feature   WPRE: woodchuck hepatitis virus posttranscriptional regulatory element
   5428..5928    +  CDS            nef (fragment): NEF_HV1LA - Experimental evidence at protein level: Swiss-Prot protein existence level 1. Extracellular Nef protein targets CD4(+) T-lymphocytes for apoptosis by interacting with CXCR4 surface receptors. From Human immunodeficiency virus type 1 group M subtype B (isolate Lai) (HIV-1).
   5935..6115    +  LTR            5' LTR (truncated): truncated 5' long terminal repeat (LTR) from HIV-1
   6186..6774    -  rep_origin     ori: high-copy-number ColE1/pMB1/pBR322/pUC origin of replication
   6945..7805    -  CDS            AmpR: β-lactamase; bla; confers resistance to ampicillin, carbenicillin, and related antibiotics
   7806..7910    -  promoter       AmpR promoter: bla
   7969..8021    -  misc_feature   bom (fragment): basis of mobility region from pBR322
