[The description below was written by a language model from this plasmid's Addgene catalogue record and pLannotate feature annotations shown in this document.]
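Description:
pscALPS-SIV-MNE vpx is an 8.1 kb HIV-1-based lentiviral transfer vector built on the pscALPS Puro backbone. It delivers a codon-optimized Vpx gene from SIVMNE into mammalian cells. In bacteria it is maintained through a high-copy ColE1/pUC-type origin and selected with ampicillin via the β-lactamase gene. A fragment of the pBR322 bom region is also annotated.

A CMV enhancer/promoter, preceded by an SV40 enhancer/early promoter, sits directly upstream of a truncated 5' LTR, an arrangement that typically drives Tat-independent transcription of the vector genome in packaging cells. Downstream lie the Ψ packaging signal with a partial gag sequence, the Rev response element for Rev-dependent nuclear export of the genomic RNA, and the cPPT/CTS, which aids nuclear import of the reverse-transcribed genome. The SFFV promoter drives Vpx carrying an N-terminal 3xFLAG tag for detection. The automated annotation picks up only a FLAG fragment just ahead of the vpx reading frame. A puromycin N-acetyltransferase gene follows about 500 bp further on and allows selection of transduced cells. Neither the record nor the feature table identifies the element in that gap that directs PuroR expression. A WPRE after PuroR enhances transcript stability and expression. The cassette ends with a nef fragment and a truncated 3' LTR (labelled "5' LTR (truncated)" by the annotation tool).

Vpx redirects the CUL4A-DDB1-DCAF1 ubiquitin ligase to degrade host proteins such as SAMHD1. The associated publication used such vectors to study how Vpx and Vpr counteract silencing of proviruses by the HUSH complex. This construct is therefore suited to stable Vpx expression in target cells for that kind of work.
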