Addgene plasmid #115813: pscALPS-SIV-MNE vpx
Purpose: Encodes codon optimized 3xFLAG-SIVMNE Vpx (U79412) and puromycin resistance protein
Depositing lab: Jeremy Luban. Depositing organization: University of Massachusetts, Worcester. Publication: Primate immunodeficiency virus proteins Vpx and Vpr counteract transcriptional repression of proviruses by the HUSH complex. Yurkovetskiy L, Guney MH, Kim K, Goh SL, McCauley S, Dauphin A, Diehl WE, Luban J. Nat Microbiol. 2018 Dec;3(12):1354-1361. doi: 10.1038/s41564-018-0256-x. Epub 2018 Oct 8. PubMed 30297740.
Backbone
  Vector backbone: pscALPS Puro
  Vector type: Lentiviral
  Selectable markers: Puromycin
Growth in bacteria
  Bacterial resistance: Ampicillin, 100 μg/mL
  Growth temperature: 30°C
  Growth strain: NEB Stable
  Copy number: High Copy
Gene/Insert
  Gene/Insert name: SIVMNE Vpx (U79412)
  Promoter: SFFV
  Tag / fusion protein: 3x-FLAG (N terminal on insert)
  Cloning method: Restriction Enzyme; 5′ cloning site XbaI (unknown if destroyed); 3′ cloning site EcoRI (unknown if destroyed)
Terms and licenses: Academic/Nonprofit Terms; Industry Terms: Not Available to Industry
Depositor comments: PuroR . Please visit https://www.biorxiv.org/content/early/2018/04/03/293001 for bioRxiv preprint.
How to cite: pscALPS-SIV-MNE vpx was a gift from Jeremy Luban (Addgene plasmid # 115813 ; http://n2t.net/addgene:115813 ; RRID:Addgene_115813)
